Addgene plasmid #218574: pro::EX1-2(intΔNAC2):GFP
Purpose: Transcriptional reporter for ARF7 promoter
Depositing lab: Anthony Bishopp. Depositing organization: University of Nottingham.
Backbone
  Vector backbone: pGGZ003
  Vector type: Plant Expression
Growth in bacteria
  Bacterial resistance: Spectinomycin, 50 μg/mL
  Growth temperature: 37°C
  Growth strain: DH5alpha
  Copy number: High Copy
Gene/Insert
  Gene/Insert name: AT5G20730 (alt name: ARF7)
  Species: A. thaliana (mustard weed)
  Mutation: Mutation genomic sequence 206nt, 207nt from CT to TC
  Entrez Gene: NPH4 (a.k.a. AT5G20730, ARF7, AUXIN RESPONSE FACTOR 7, AUXIN-REGULATED TRANSCRIPTIONAL ACTIVATOR 7, AUXIN-RESPONSIVE TRANSCRIPTIONAL ACTIVATOR 7, BIP, BIPOSTO, IAA21, IAA23, IAA25, MASSUGU 1, MSG1, NON-PHOTOTROPHIC HYPOCOTYL, T1M15.130, T1M15_130, TIR5, TRANSPORT INHIBITOR RESPONSE 5, indole-3-acetic acid inducible 21, indole-3-acetic acid inducible 23, indole-3-acetic acid inducible 25)
  Cloning method: Golden Gate
Terms and licenses: Academic/Nonprofit Terms; Industry Terms: Not Available to Industry
How to cite: pro::EX1-2(intΔNAC2):GFP was a gift from Anthony Bishopp (Addgene plasmid # 218574 ; http://n2t.net/addgene:218574 ; RRID:Addgene_218574)
