[The description below was written by a language model from this plasmid's Addgene catalogue record and pLannotate feature annotations shown in this document.]
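Description:
pro::EX1-2(intΔNAC2):GFP is a plant expression construct of about 14.8 kb, assembled by Golden Gate cloning in the GreenGate-type binary backbone pGGZ003. It serves as a transcriptional reporter for the Arabidopsis thaliana ARF7 (AT5G20730, also known as NPH4) promoter. In bacteria it is maintained by a high-copy ColE1/pUC-type origin and selected with spectinomycin through the aadA gene. A pSa origin is also present, which normally supports replication in Agrobacterium when helper functions are supplied. Nopaline-type left and right T-DNA border repeats are annotated, consistent with Agrobacterium-mediated transfer into plants.

The annotated payload includes a GFP coding sequence (matched by the annotation tool to yEGFP) followed by the pea rbcS-E9 terminator. Upstream of it lies a stretch of roughly 5 kb with no annotated features. This presumably holds the ARF7 genomic fragment, which the name suggests comprises the promoter plus exons 1–2 and the intervening intron. The record lists a two-nucleotide CT-to-TC change at genomic positions 206–207. The "intΔNAC2" label suggests this change disrupts a NAC-related site in the intron, but the record does not explain it.

A second, oppositely oriented cassette encodes the membrane protein RCI2A (LTI6A) adjacent to tdTomato, which would be expected to give a plasma membrane marker if they are fused. It carries a TMV Ω translational enhancer, is flanked by attB1/attB2 Gateway sites, and ends in an OCS terminator; its promoter is not annotated. A hygromycin resistance gene with its own OCS terminator provides selection in plants, and its promoter is likewise not identified. The construct is suited to comparing ARF7 reporter expression with and without the mutated intronic element.
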