Features (pLannotate 1.2.2; 17 found; start..end, strand, type, name):
    550..568     -  promoter       SP6 promoter: promoter for bacteriophage SP6 RNA polymerase
    618..640     -  misc_feature   LB T-DNA repeat: left border repeat from nopaline C58 T-DNA (truncated)
    767..1202    -  rep_origin     pSa ori: origin of replication from bacterial plasmid pSa
   1207..1308    -  CDS            TRA2_ECOLX (fragment): Protein predicted: Swiss-Prot protein existence level 4. Required for transposition of transposon Tn903. From Escherichia coli.
   1493..2278    +  CDS            aadA: S3AD_SHIFL - Experimental evidence at protein level: Swiss-Prot protein existence level 1. Mediates bacterial resistance to the antibiotics streptomycin and spectinomycin. From Shigella flexneri.
   2452..3040    +  rep_origin     ori: high-copy-number ColE1/pMB1/pBR322/pUC origin of replication
   3131..3155    -  misc_feature   RB T-DNA repeat: right border repeat from nopaline C58 T-DNA
   3251..3958    -  terminator     OCS terminator: octopine synthase terminator
   3977..4001    +  protein_bind   attB2: mutant version of attB; recombination site for the Gateway® BP reaction BP Clonase™
   4021..5448    -  CDS            tdTomato: tdTomato is a basic (constitutively fluorescent) orange fluorescent protein published in 2004, derived from Discosoma sp.. It is reported to be a somewhat slowly-maturing tandem dimer with low acid sensitivity.
   5485..5781    -  CDS            RCI2A: RCI2A_ARATH - Also known as LTI6A. Experimental evidence at transcript level: Swiss-Prot protein existence level 2. From Arabidopsis thaliana (Mouse-ear cress).
   5804..5859    -  misc_feature   TMV Ω: translational enhancer from the tobacco mosaic virus 5'-leader sequence (Gallie et al., 1988)
   5881..5905    -  protein_bind   attB1: mutant version of attB; recombination site for the Gateway® BP reaction BP Clonase™
  11273..11989   +  CDS            yEGFP: yEGFP is a fluorescent protein published in 1997.
  12298..12939   +  terminator     E9 terminator: terminator and polyadenylation signal from the pea rbcS-E9 gene
  13628..14650   +  CDS            HygR: aminoglycoside phosphotransferase from E. coli; aph(4)-Ia; confers resistance to hygromycin
  14658..517     +  terminator     OCS terminator (across the origin): octopine synthase terminator
>Addgene plasmid #218574 | pro::EX1-2(intΔNAC2):GFP | addgene full sequence | sequence record 438719 | Addgene NGS Result
TACCCTACTACTTATATGTACAATATTAAAATGAAAACAATATATTGTGCTGAATAGGTTTATAGCGACA
TCTATGATAGAGCGCCACAATAACAAACAATTGCGTTTTATTATTACAAATCCAATTTTAAAAAAAGCGG
CAGAACCGGTCAAACCTAAAAGACTGATTACATAAATCTTATTCAAATTTCAAAAGTGCCCCAGGGGCTA
GTATCTACGACACACCGAGCGGCGAACTAATAACGCTCACTGAAGGGAACTCCGGTTCCCCGCCGGCGCG
CATGGGTGAGATTCCTTGAAGTTGAGTATTGGCCGTCCGCTCTACCGAAAGTTACGGGCACCATTCAACC
CGGTCCAGCACGGCGGCCGGGTAACCGACTTGCTGCCCCGAGAATTATGCAGCATTTTTTTGGTGTATGT
GGGCCCCAAATGAAGTGCAGGTCAAACCTTGACAGTGACGACAAATCGTTGGGCGGGTCCAGGGCGAATT
TTGCGACAACATGTCGAGGCTCAGCAGGACCGGCATGCAAGCTAGCTTACTAGTGATATTCTATAGTGTC
ACCTAAATGTATTCTAGACCAAGCATGCACAGCTGGCGTTCTCAGCCAGATCCAACGTTACACCACAATA
TATCCTGCCAAGATCTAATTCCGGGGATCGGAAATCCAGAAGCCCGAGAGGTTGCCGCCTTTCGGGCTTT
TTCTTTTTCAAAAAAAAAAATTTATAAAACGATCTGTTGCGGCCGGCCGCCGGGTTGTGGGCAAAGGCGC
TCGACGGTGGGCAACCGCTTGCGGTTGTCCACGGGCGGAGCCGGTGCGCGTAGCGCATTGTCCACAAGCC
AAGGGCGACCAATAATTGATATATATATTCATAATTGAAAAGCTAATTGAACATACTACTTGCTGTAACT
ACTTGCCGGAGCGAGGGGTGTTTGCAAGCTGTTGATCTGAAAGGGCTATTAGCGTTCTCACGTGCCTTTT
TGATTAGCGATTTCACGTGACCTTATTAGCGATTTCACGTACTCCGATTAGCGATTTCACGTACCCTGAT
TAGCGATTTCACGTGGATAGTTTTTGGAGCGGGCCGGAAAGCCCCGTGAATCAAGGCTTTGCGGGGCATT
AGCGGTTTCACGTGGATAACTACCCTCTATCCACAGGCTTCCGGGGATAAAAAAGCCCGCTCGACGGCGG
GCTGTTGGATGGGGATCGCCTGAATCGCCCCATCATCCAGCCAGAAAGTGAGGGAGCCACGGTTGATGAG
AGCTTTGTTGTAGGTGGACCAGTTGGTGATTTTGAACTTTTGCTTTGCCACGGAACGGTCTGCGTTGTCG
GGAAGATGCGTGATCTGATCCTTCAACTCAGCAAAAGTTCGATTTATTCAACAAAGCCACGTTGTGTCTC
AAAATCTCTGATGTTACATTGCACAAGATAAAAATATATCATCATGAACAATAAAACTGTCTGCTTACAT
AAACAGTAATACAAGGGGTGTTATGAGGGAAGCGGTGATCGCCGAAGTATCGACTCAACTATCAGAGGTA
GTTGGCGTCATCGAGCGCCATCTCGAACCGACGTTGCTGGCCGTACATTTGTACGGCTCCGCAGTGGATG
GCGGCCTGAAGCCACACAGTGATATTGATTTGCTGGTTACGGTGACCGTAAGGCTTGATGAAACAACGCG
GCGAGCTTTGATCAACGACCTTTTGGAAACTTCGGCTTCCCCTGGAGAGAGCGAGATTCTCCGCGCTGTA
GAAGTCACCATTGTTGTGCACGACGACATCATTCCGTGGCGTTATCCAGCTAAGCGCGAACTGCAATTTG
GAGAATGGCAGCGCAATGACATTCTTGCAGGTATCTTCGAGCCAGCCACGATCGACATTGATCTGGCTAT
CTTGCTGACAAAAGCAAGAGAACATAGCGTTGCCTTGGTAGGTCCAGCGGCGGAGGAACTCTTTGATCCG
GTTCCTGAACAGGATCTATTTGAGGCGCTAAATGAAACCTTAACGCTATGGAACTCGCCGCCCGACTGGG
CTGGCGATGAGCGAAATGTAGTGCTTACGTTGTCCCGCATTTGGTACAGCGCAGTAACCGGCAAAATCGC
GCCGAAGGATGTCGCTGCCGACTGGGCAATGGAGCGCCTGCCGGCCCAGTATCAGCCCGTCATACTTGAA
GCTAGGCAGGCTTATCTTGGACAAGAAGATCGCTTGGCCTCGCGCGCAGATCAGTTGGAAGAATTTGTTC
ACTACGTGAAAGGCGAGATCACCAAGGTAGTCGGCAAATAATCACTAGACCAATGTTACACATATATACT
TTAGATTGATTTAAAACTTCATTTTTAATTTAAAAGGATCTAGGTGAAGATCCTTTTTGATAATCTCATG
ACCAAAATCCCTTAACGTGAGTTTTCGTTCCACTGAGCGTCAGACCCCGTAGAAAAGATCAAAGGATCTT
CTTGAGATCCTTTTTTTCTGCGCGTAATCTGCTGCTTGCAAACAAAAAAACCACCGCTACCAGCGGTGGT
TTGTTTGCCGGATCAAGAGCTACCAACTCTTCTTCCGAAGGTAACTGGCTTCAGCAGAGCGCAGATACCA
AATACTGTTCTTCTAGTGTAGCCGTAGTTAGGCCACCACTTCAAGAACTCTGTAGCACCGCCTACATACC
TCGCTCTGCTAATCCTGTTACCAGTGGCTGCTGCCAGTGGCGATAAGTCGTGTCTTACCGGGTTGGACTC
AAGACGATAGTTACCGGATAAGGCGCAGCGGTCGGGCTGAACGGGGGGTTCGTGCACACAGCCCAGCTTG
GAGCGAACGACCTACACCGAACTGAGATACCTACAGCGTGAGCTATGAGAAAGCGCCACGCTTCCCGAAG
GGAGAAAGGCGGACAGGTATCCGGTAAGCGGCAGGGTCGGAACAGGAGAGCGCACGAGGGAGCTTCCAGG
GGGAAACGCCTGGTATCTTTATAGTCCTGTCGGGTTTCGCCACCTCTGACTTGAGCGTCGATTTTTGTGA
TGCTCGTCAGGGGGGCGGAGCCTATGGAAAAACGCCAGCAACGCGGCCTTTTTACGGTTCCTGGCCTTTT
GCTGGCCTTTTGCTCACATGAGATCTCAAACAAACACATACAGCGACTTAGTTTACCCGCCAATATATCC
TGTCAAGGCTCGAACTAGGCTCGGACGAAGTAAGCGGCCGCAACCTTAATTAAACACGGCGCGCCAACAG
CGATCGCACCAGGTACCTTGCATGCCGGTCCTGCTGAGCCTCGACATGTTGTCGCAAAATTCGCCCTGGA
CCCGCCCAACGATTTGTCGTCACTGTCAAGGTTTGACCTGCACTTCATTTGGGGCCCACATACACCAAAA
AAATGCTGCATAATTCTCGGGGCAGCAAGTCGGTTACCCGGCCGCCGTGCTGGACCGGGTTGAATGGTGC
CCGTAACTTTCGGTAGAGCGGACGGCCAATACTCAACTTCAAGGAATCTCACCCATGCGCGCCGGCGGGG
AACCGGAGTTCCCTTCAGTGAGCGTTATTAGTTCGCCGCTCGGTGTGTCGTAGATACTAGCCCCTGGGGC
ACTTTTGAAATTTGAATAAGATTTATGTAATCAGTCTTTTAGGTTTGACCGGTTCTGCCGCTTTTTTTAA
AATTGGATTTGTAATAATAAAACGCAATTGTTTGTTATTGTGGCGCTCTATCATAGATGTCGCTATAAAC
CTATTCAGCACAATATATTGTTTTCATTTTAATATTGTACATATAAGTAGTAGGGTACAATCAGTAAATT
GAACGGAGAATATTATTCATAAAAATACGATAGTAACGGGTGATATATTCATTAGAATGAACCGAAACCG
GCGGTAAGGATCTGAGCTACACATGCTCAGGTTTTTTACAACGTGCACAACAGAATTGAAAGCAAATATC
ATGCGATCATAGGCGTCTCGCATATCTCATTAAAGCAGGACTCTAGAGGATCATCAACCACTTTGTACAA
GAAAGCTGGGTCGGCGCGCCCACCCTTTTACTTGTACAACTCGTCCATACCGTAGAGGAAGAGGTGGTGG
CGGCCCTCGGAACGCTCGTACTGTTCGACAATGGTGTAATCCTCGTTGTGGGAGGTAATGTCCAACTTGG
TATCAACGTAGTAATAACCAGGCAATTGAACGGGTTTCTTGGCCATGTAGATGGTCTTAAACTCCACGAG
GTAATGTCCACCGTCCTTCAACTTCAATGCCTGGTGAATCTCGCCCTTCAACACTCCATCGCGGGGATAC
AAGCGCTCTGTTGAAGCCTCCCAGCCCATAGTCTTCTTCTGCATAACTGGGCCGTCTGGTGGGAAATTGG
TTCCACGCATTTTGACCTTGTAGATAAGCGTACCATCTTGAAGGGAGGAGTCTTGGGTGACTGTAACCAA
ACCACCGTCCTCGAAGTTCATAACGCGCTCCCACTTAAATCCTTCTGGGAAAGACAACTTCTTATAATCT
GGAATATCGGCTGGGTGTTTCACGTAAGCCTTGGAACCGTACATAAACTGTGGTGAGAGAATATCCCAAG
CGAAAGGAAGTGGTCCACCCTTGGTGACTTTCAACTTAGCTGTCTGAGTGCCCTCATATGGGCGGCCCTC
ACCCTCTCCTTCGATCTCGAACTCGTGGCCATTCATTGAGCCCTCCATACGGACTTTGAAGCACATAAAC
TCCTTGATCACAGCCATGTTATTATCCTCGGATGAAGCGGTGCCAGAGCTGCCACTACCGGTGCTTCCAG
TACCATGACCCAAGAAAAGGTGATGGCGACCCTCAGACCTCTCATATTGTTCAACGATGGTGTAGTCCTC
GTTGTGGGAGGTGATATCGAGTTTAGTGTCCACGTAGTAATAGCCGGGGAGTTGCACGGGCTTCTTAGCC
ATGTAGATGGTCTTGAACTCCACCAAGTAGTGGCCTCCATCCTTAAGTTTGAGAGCTTGGTGGATTTCAC
CCTTAAGAACGCCGTCTCTTGGGTAAAGCCTCTCAGTGGAGGCTTCCCAACCCATAGTTTTCTTTTGCAT
GACTGGACCATCGGGAGGAAAGTTTGTGCCTCTCATCTTCACCTTGTAGATCAAAGTGCCGTCCTGCAAA
CTAGAATCTTGGGTCACAGTCACAAGACCTCCATCCTCGAAGTTCATGACCCTTTCCCACTTGAAACCCT
CTGGGAAGGACAACTTTTTGTAATCGGGGATGTCAGCAGGATGCTTAACGTATGCCTTAGAGCCATACAT
GAATTGGGGGGACAAGATGTCCCAAGCGAAGGGCAAAGGACCACCCTTAGTCACTTTGAGCTTTGCGGTT
TGGGTGCCCTCGTAGGGTCTACCTTCACCCTCGCCCTCGATCTCGAACTCGTGACCGTTCATGGAACCTT
CCATCCTAACCTTGAATCTCATGAACTCTTTGATAACCTCCTCACCCTTGGAAACCATGGATCGGGCTGC
CGCAGCGGCAGCAGCCGCAGCAGGTTTGGTGAGGACATAAATGGCGTATATGATCCCAGGAATATACCCA
AGTAGCGTCAAAACCAAACATATCCAAAACTCAACCTGCAACAAAATTCATAATTTCAACTTTTAATTTC
TAGTGTGGATAAATGTAAAAAAAGAACCATATTTGACTAAAGTATAAGATTAATTAACCAAAATAAAACT
CAGTCTAAATATGAGAGGAAAGATAAATACCCCGCAACCAAATCTGAGAAAGACACCGAGTGGAGGCAAG
AGGATGGCGATAATAATATCAACGAAAGTAGCTGTACTCATTTTGGTGAAGGGGGCGGCCGCTGTAATTG
TAAATAGTAATTGTAATGTTGTTTGTTGTTTGTTGTTGTTGGTAATTGTTGTAAAAATACGCGGCCGCGG
AGCCTGCTTTTTTGTACAAACTTGTTGATGATCCCTGTTAATCAGAAAAACTCAGATTAATCGACAAATT
CGATCGCACAAACTAGAAACTAACACCAGATCTAGATAGAAATCACAAATCGAAGAGTAATTATTCGACA
AAACTCAAATTATTTGAACAAATCGGATGATATCTATGAAACCCTAATCGAGAATTAAGATGATATCTAA
CGATCAAACCCAGAAAATCGTCTTCGATCTAAGATTAACAGAATCTAAACCAAAGAACATATACGAAATT
GGGATCGAACGAAAACAAAATCGAAGATTTTGAGAGAATAAGGAACACAGAAATTTACCTTGATCACGGT
AGAGAGAATTGAGAGAAAGTTTTTAAGATTTTGAGAAATTGAAATCTGAATTGTGAAGAAGAAGAGCTCT
TTGGGTATTGTTTTATAGAAGAAGAAGAAGAAAAGACGAGGACGACTAGGTCACGAGAAAGCTAAGGCGG
TGAAGCAATAGCTAATAATAAAATGACACGTGTATTGAGCGTTGTTTACACGCAAAGTTGTTTTTGGCTA
ATTGCCTTATTTTTAGGTTGAGGAAAAGTATTTGTGCTTTGAGTTGATAAACACGACTCGTGTGTGCCGG
CTGCAACCACTTTGACGCCGTTTATTACTGACTCGTCGACAACCACAATTTCTAACGGTCGTCATAAGAT
CCAGCCGTTGAGATTTAACGATCGTTACGATTTATATTTTTTTAGCATTATCGTTTTATTTTTTAAATAT
ACGGTGGAGCTGAAAATTGGCAATAATTGAACCGTGGGTCCCACTGCATTGAAGCGTATTTCGTATTTTC
TAGAATTCTTCGTGCTTTATTTCTTTTCCTTTTTGTTTTTTTTTGCCATTTATCTAATGCAAGTGGGCTT
ATAAAATCAGTGAATTTCTTGGAAAAGTAACTTCTTTATCGTATAACATATTGTGAAATTATCCATTTCT
TTTAATTTTTTAGTGTTATTGGATATTTTTGTATGATTATTGATTTGCATAGGATAATGACTTTTGTATC
AAGTTGGTGAACAAGTCTCGTTAAAAAAGGCAAGTGGTTTGGTGACTCGATTTATTCTTGTTATTTAATT
CATATATCAATGGATCTTATTTGGGGCCTGGTCCATATTTAACACTCGTGTTCAGTCCAATGACCAATAA
TATTTTTTCATTAATAACAATGTAACAAGAATGATACACAAAACATTCTTTGAATAAGTTCGCTATGAAG
AAGGGAACTTATCCGGTCCTAGATCATCAGTTCATACAAACCTCCATAGAGTTCAACATCTTAAACAAGA
ATATCCTGATCTGAAGAATGTGGAGGCTTTAGTCCCTTGGATACTTGGGAGGCTGTGGAAGAACAGAAAC
GAGCTGGTGCTTAAAGGGAGGGAATTTGGAACCAATGAGGTATTAGTAAGGACACAAGAAGATGCAGATG
AGTGGATTAGAAGGAAAGAGGCTCAGAATGTAAGGAAAGCACCAACCACAACACCGTCGGGACAGACGAG
AAACATGGGAAGCTCCACCACAATCTTGGGTTAAGTGCAACTTTGATGGGGCATGGCCAACAGAAGGATT
AAAATGTGGCTTAGGGTGGGTGCTTCGCGATCATACAGGGAAGGTGTTATGGTTAGGTGCAAGAGCTGTG
GTAAAAGTAAGAAGCGTGCTGGAAGTAGAAGTGGAGGCTCTTAGATGGGCTGTGCTGTCATTATCCCGAT
TCAATTATAGGAAGATCATTTTTGAGGTGGATTCTCAGCAACTTGTGTCTTTGGTTACATGAAAGTTATG
CTTGTCAAGTCTCAATCCAATTATCCAAGACATAAAGTATCTACTTAGCAAGTTTGAGGATTTTATGCTT
GTGCATACAAGCCGAGAAGGAAATGGAGTGGCAGATAGAATAGCTAAGGAATCTCTTTCTTTTGAGAATT
ATGATCTAAAGTTGTATTCTATTGTACCAATTTGGGTTAAAAGCTCTGTTGAGCTAGACTCATATGCATA
CCTAAGAGATGTCGCAAACCAGCTCATGTCACCAAACAACAATTAGAGCCAATGTGAAATGGGGTGGGAG
TGTGACCACGTCAGGTGGGATTTGCCGTGAGAGGCCCTTCTTTATTGTTTGTTCCTTTTTCTTCAATTAT
TATTTTCAATAATAATGTAATTAAACTTATCATCAAATACAAATATTCGATAAATTAAAGGATCCTCTAC
AAGAAATATGAATATTGATAACACATAAGAATAGCAAAATTTTTGTAACTATTATTAAAAATAATATTCG
AGATTTGTTAACCATAGTATAACATTTGTAAACCACTAAACATAAAAGTAACGAGAAAATCTCCTAAAGC
AAAGTAACGTTTCTCTATATTTAGCGTTTTACAAAATTTATGTTAAAAAATTATGTTTAGCGTTTTACAA
AAATTATGCTAGAAAAGTTTATGTTTAGCGGAAATCTAAAATCACTTAAAACGCAAAAAATTAATCAGTA
CGTAGATTATTTTCCACAACTCTCTCTTACATACAAATTAACAAATAATGCATATCAGAATGACATAGTA
AAGTCGAGAAAATCATGGAATCGTAACGAAACTTCCTCGTCTCTCTCTGATAATTCATCCAACTCAAGTG
GTGTATTTTGTGGTTACATTTACATATATTGTCAACACCAACTGTCGAATTCATTAAATCGGCTAAAATA
CGTTGATGTGATTCTGGAAATATCTTTAGGACAGTATATGAGTTATTCATCTTGTTCATTTTCCACTTTC
CACTGCGGACACCATACGGACACACAACCGGTTCTGAAATGCGTCACGCTCTTCTTCCTTTCATTCCAAC
TTTAATACATGCATGAAGTCGTAGTTCGGAGTTCATACTAAATTTCGGTCACTTTGTAATAAGAAAACTA
TTAACATTTTTCTTTTTCTTTTTTTAAACGTTAGCTAGGCCTCAAAGTTTCACAAAAAAAAAAGAAAAAA
AAAAGCTAGGCGTCGAAATCCATAACTTCAAAAGGCCTTCTTACATTCATCCAATCTCCAAACTTCTGTC
TTCACGCATTTATTGCTCAGGGACATCATGTCGCTACTCACTGCCACTTATTTGAATTGACATCCATTCA
TTCCATACATATATATTACCTTCACTTAAAGTTGTAAGTATATAGAATTTTAAGCATTCCTGCCAAATAA
GTTTTGGATCGAACCTAAACTAACAAAGAGGTTACTGTTTTGTAACTTTCTTTTTTGATGTGGGGTCATT
CAAAGGGTTTACATGCATTTTACAATGGTCTGTGATGAATATGGAGGTTCAGTCTTTGGTAGATAAAACT
TGTTATGTGGCCTTAAACCAAATAGATTGTAGTTTGTACAATGACATATTTATGGTTATATTCGGTTTTC
CAATATGTTTAGGAATATATATCACCGTTTTTTTTTGGGTAGACATTTTAACGATTATAGAGGAAAATTT
TGAATGATGGCTGTACTGGGAAAAGAGTGTAAGTTGTGATCATCATATGTAATTTTATTTTGTGTGACAT
TATAACACTTCTTCCAAAAGACAAAAGTTTAGGTTAATTAATATAAGAAACCAATAAAGAATCATGAACA
AAGAGAGAACTTCTATCATTTTTGATATGAAATCGTCCGTTAAAATATTGTTCTTTGTGATCGCATATGC
TGTATGTACTTAGATTTGATCAATTAATCAACATTTACAACAAAATAAGATCAATTGTTTATAATGATGA
TCTAAGCGAATTTAGATTTGTTTGTTATTATAGAACTCATTACTAAACATTTAAGTTCCATTCTCGTTTA
AAACATGAACGCTAGTTTATGAAACTCAGAACCAACCATGTAAAACTCCACAAAATTTCTAGTAAAATGC
TTTTGTTCAAAATAATGAAAATCATAAAATTTTTTGATGAATTATGAATCCTAAAATCTATCTGAATTAA
ATATAGTTAACTACAAAAGAAATTGCCAAACATATATGTACGCACTTTGATCAAATAACTAGCTAGTCAG
CTTAGTTTGTTTTTTTCAATACATCCCCTATAAATCTATGTTATCCCTAATCAAGTATTACAATAAATGA
TACAGTAATAATAACCTTAATGAAAAAAACTTATCAAATTATCAGAGATAAGGAAAAAGAAAACACTAAT
AAAGTTGTTTTTTTGTGTGTCAAAGTTAAAATTTTAGAGGACAATAATAACATTAAGAAATTAAATCGTG
GCCAGTTTGCTAGTGAATATGTCGGCTTCATGAGCATAACTAAATAGGTATAAAAAAATAAAAATATCGG
AAAAAGAAAAGAGAAGGAAAAAAAAAGGAGAGGAAGAAGAAAAAGCTGTTCCTGTGCTTTAGCAGACCTT
TTGGTAGTTGTCCTGGTCGCTGATCATCCCTTTCCGACAACTCTGTTGCTCTTTCTCTCACGTTTGAGTC
TTAATCTTCGATTGTCCTTGGTCATCCTTAAGTTTTGTTTTTCTCTTTCGATTCATTTTCCAGATTTCTT
TTTATAGAAACCCGTCTCTTTGATTTGATTCCCCCCAAGAAAGGAAAGCAAAACAAAGAAGAGCAGCTGA
ATCAAGTAACTTTGTGGGTGTTTTTGAATTATCTGACTCGAGATAAAGAGCTTCGTTAAAAACGGAATCT
TTTTTAAGGTCGTATGCTTTGTTTGTCTCTCCGGAGATTCCGCGTGTGAAAAGTCGTGGTTTTTGATCTC
TTTGAGATACTTAAAATTTCCGAGAAATTGGCGGCTCTGTCGGAGATAAAAAGCTGAGATCTTGGAGTTC
CCCATTTCTGATTAACGATTCTCTCTGCTGTTACTTGAGCTAGGAAGCTATTAACAACTTGAGTGAAAGT
TTAGGGCTTTTGATGAAGCTCTCACGCAAAGAGCTTAGCTTTGTATAAGCTCAGATTCAGATTATTTATT
GGGTTTATTCTTCAGAGAAAGTAAAGTTGAGTGATCAACACCATGAAAGCTCCTTCATCAAATGGAGTTT
CTCCTAATCCTGTTGAAGGTTTGTGTGTTTCTCGTATCTGATAAATGTCAATCCTTTAGTAGAAGAAATT
CATTGCTGGATTTGAATAGATTCAAGTTTTAAGTAGAAGAGGTCACACATTTCTTCAGAATTGCTGGATT
TGAGAACCTGAATTGAATTGGTTTCGGTCATTTTCTGTCTAGAGAGTAAGCTAAGTTACTATTGTATTGG
TTTATAAAGACTGTGGCTTTTAGTTGGTTTAGAGCAGTTCTCTCCTATCTTGTTGGTTTGATAATAGTAA
CTGAATGAAGATCCTAGAGATTTTAAGTAATCACAGCTTTGATGTTGTGTGAATGCAGGAGAAAGGGGCT
CCATGGTGAGCAAGGGCGAGGAGCTGTTCACCGGGGTGGTGCCCATCCTGGTCGAGCTGGACGGCGACGT
AAACGGCCACAAGTTCAGCGTGTCCGGCGAGGGCGAGGGCGATGCCACCTACGGCAAGCTGACCCTGAAG
TTCATCTGCACCACCGGCAAGCTGCCCGTGCCCTGGCCCACCCTCGTGACCACCTTCACCTACGGCGTGC
AGTGCTTCAGCCGCTACCCCGACCACATGAAGCAGCACGACTTCTTCAAGTCCGCCATGCCCGAAGGCTA
CGTCCAGGAGCGCACCATCTTCTTCAAGGACGACGGCAACTACAAGACCCGCGCCGAGGTGAAGTTCGAG
GGCGACACCCTGGTGAACCGCATCGAGCTGAAGGGCATCGACTTCAAGGAGGACGGCAACATCCTGGGGC
ACAAGCTGGAGTACAACTACAACAGCCACAACGTCTATATCATGGCCGACAAGCAGAAGAACGGCATCAA
GGTGAACTTCAAGATCCGCCACAACATCGAGGACGGCAGCGTGCAGCTCGCCGACCACTACCAGCAGAAC
ACCCCCATCGGCGACGGCCCCGTGCTGCTGCCCGACAACCACTACCTGAGCACCCAGTCCGCCCTGAGCA
AAGACCCCAACGAGAAGCGCGATCACATGGTCCTGCTGGAGTTCGTGACCGCCGCCGGGATCACTCACGG
CATGGACGAGCTGTACAAGATTGCTGCAGCGGCCGAATTCAAGCGTGAAGAGCAAGCAAGGAAAGCTAAG
GTGAACAATGAGAAAAAGACGGAAATAGTGAAACCAGAGAGTTGTAGCAATGAAGGAGATGTCAAGGATC
TGAAAAGAAAGGACTCTGAGGATGGAAACGAGGGTGAGGAAGAAGAAGCTTCTTCGAAACCGAAAAAGCC
AAAAGTTGCTCTTTCTCATCTTCAGGACATTGACGACACAGAAGCTGATCAAGAAGAAGAGTCAGGTGGA
TCCTAGATAACCTTTACCTTCATTCCCTGTAAATTGGTACCCTGCAAAGCTTTCGTTCGTATCATCGGTT
TCGACAACGTTCGTCAAGTTCAATGCATCAGTTTCATTGCGCACACACCAGAATCCTACTGAGTTTGAGT
ATTATGGCATTGGGAAAACTGTTTTTCTTGTACCATTTGTTGTGCTTGTAATTTACTGTGTTTTTTATTC
GGTTTTCGCTATCGAACTGTGAAATGGAAATGGATGGAGAAGAGTTAATGAATGATATGGTCCTTTTGTT
CATTCTCAAATTAATATTATTTGTTTTTTCTCTTATTTGTTGTGTGTTGAATTTGAAATTATAAGAGATA
TGCAAACATTTTGTTTTGAGTAAAAATGTGTCAAATCGTGGCCTCTAATGACCGAAGTTAATATGAGGAG
TAAAACACTTGTAGTTGTACCATTATGCTTATTCACTAGGCAACAAATATATTTTCAGACCTAGAAAAGC
TGCAAATGTTACTGAATACAAGTATGTCCTCTTGTGTTTTAGACATTTATGAACTTTCCTTTATGTAATT
TTCCAGAATCCTTGTCAGATTCTAATCATTGCTTTATAATTATAGTTATACTCATGGATTTGTAGTTGAG
TATGAAAATATTTTTTAATGCATTTTATGACTTGCCAATTGATTGACAACATGCATCAATCGACTAGTCG
ACGAGTCAGTAATAAACGGCGTCAAAGTGGTTGCAGCCGGCACACACGAGTCGTGTTTATCAACTCAAAG
CACAAATACTTTTCCTCAACCTAAAAATAAGGCAATTAGCCAAAAACAACTTTGCGTGTAAACAACGCTC
AATACACGTGTCATTTTATTATTAGCTATTGCTTCACCGCCTTAGCTTTCTCGTGACCTAGTCGTCCTCG
TCTTTTCTTCTTCTTCTTCTATAAAACAATACCCAAAGAGCTCTTCTTCTTCACAATTCAGATTTCAATT
TCTCAAAATCTTAAAAACTTTCTCTCAATTCTCTCTACCGTGATCAAGGTAAATTTCTGTGTTCCTTATT
CTCTCAAAATCTTCGATTTTGTTTTCGTTCGATCCCAATTTCGTATATGTTCTTTGGTTTAGATTCTGTT
AATCTTAGATCGAAGACGATTTTCTGGGTTTGATCGTTAGATATCATCTTAATTCTCGATTAGGGTTTCA
TAGATATCATCCGATTTGTTCAAATAATTTGAGTTTTGTCGAATAATTACTCTTCGATTTGTGATTTCTA
TCTAGATCTGGTGTTAGTTTCTAGTTTGTGCGATCGAATTTGTAGATTAATCTGAGTTTTTCTGATTAAC
ACCACACCAATCTGGTACCAGAAAAGGGGAGAAGCAAAACCATGGGTAAAAAGCCTGAACTCACCGCGAC
GTCTGTCGAGAAGTTTCTGATCGAAAAGTTCGACAGCGTCTCCGACCTGATGCAGCTCTCGGAGGGCGAA
GAATCTCGTGCTTTCAGCTTCGATGTAGGAGGGCGTGGATATGTCCTGCGGGTAAATAGCTGCGCCGATG
GTTTCTACAAAGATCGTTATGTTTATCGGCACTTTGCATCGGCCGCGCTCCCGATTCCGGAAGTGCTTGA
CATTGGGGCATTCAGCGAGAGCCTGACCTATTGCATCTCCCGCCGTGCACAGGGTGTCACGTTGCAAGAC
CTGCCTGAAACCGAACTGCCCGCTGTTCTGCAACCGGTCGCGGAGGCGATGGATGCCATCGCTGCGGCCG
ATCTTAGCCAGACGAGCGGGTTCGGCCCATTCGGACCGCAAGGAATCGGTCAATACACTACATGGCGTGA
TTTCATATGCGCGATTGCTGATCCCCATGTGTATCACTGGCAAACTGTGATGGACGACACCGTCAGTGCG
TCCGTCGCGCAGGCTCTCGATGAGCTGATGCTTTGGGCCGAGGACTGCCCCGAAGTCCGGCACCTCGTGC
ACGCGGATTTCGGCTCCAACAATGTCCTGACGGACAATGGCCGCATAACAGCGGTCATTGACTGGAGCGA
GGCGATGTTCGGGGATTCCCAATACGAGGTCGCCAACATCTTCTTCTGGAGGCCGTGGTTGGCTTGTATG
GAGCAGCAGACGCGCTACTTCGAGCGGAGGCATCCGGAGCTTGCAGGATCGCCGCGGCTCCGGGCGTATA
TGCTCCGCATTGGTCTTGACCAACTCTATCAGAGCTTGGTTGACGGCAATTTCGATGATGCAGCTTGGGC
GCAGGGTCGATGCGACGCAATCGTCCGATCCGGAGCCGGGACTGTCGGGCGTACACAAATCGCCCGCAGA
AGCGCGGCCGTCTGGACCGATGGCTGTGTAGAAGTACTCGCCGATAGTGGAAACCGACGCCCCAGCACTC
GTCCGAGGGCAAAGGAATAGATGCATCCTGCTTTAATGAGATATGCGAGACGCCTATGATCGCATGATAT
TTGCTTTCAATTCTGTTGTGCACGTTGTAAAAAACCTGAGCATGTGTAGCTCAGATCCTTACCGCCGGTT
TCGGTTCATTCTAATGAATATATCACCCGTTACTATCGTATTTTTATGAATAATATTCTCCGTTCAATTT
ACTGATTG
